>Addgene plasmid #11937 | ECFP-GalT | depositor full sequence | sequence record 7141 | Author sequence
TAGTTATTAATAGTAATCAATTACGGGGTCATTAGTTCATAGCCCATATATGGAGTTCCGCGTTACATAA
CTTACGGTAAATGGCCCGCCTGGCTGACCGCCCAACGACCCCCGCCCATTGACGTCAATAATGACGTATG
TTCCCATAGTAACGCCAATAGGGACTTTCCATTGACGTCAATGGGTGGAGTATTTACGGTAAACTGCCCA
CTTGGCAGTACATCAAGTGTATCATATGCCAAGTACGCCCCCTATTGACGTCAATGACGGTAAATGGCCC
GCCTGGCATTATGCCCAGTACATGACCTTATGGGACTTTCCTACTTGGCAGTACATCTACGTATTAGTCA
TCGCTATTACCATGGTGATGCGGTTTTGGCAGTACATCAATGGGCGTGGATAGCGGTTTGACTCACGGGG
ATTTCCAAGTCTCCACCCCATTGACGTCAATGGGAGTTTGTTTTGGCACCAAAATCAACGGGACTTTCCA
AAATGTCGTAACAACTCCGCCCCATTGACGCAAATGGGCGGTAGGCGTGTACGGTGGGAGGTCTATATAA
GCAGAGCTGGTTTAGTGAACCGTCAGATCCGCTAGCGCTACCGGACTCAGATCTCGAGCTCGCCACCATG
AGGCTTCGGGAGCCGCTCCTGAGCGGCAGCGCCGCGATGCCAGGCGCGTCCCTACAGCGGGCCTGCCGCC
TGCTCGTGGCCGTCTGCGCTCTGCACCTTGGCGTCACCCTCGTTTACTACCTGGCTGGCCGCGACCTGAG
CCGCCTGCCCCAACTGGTCGGAGTCTCCACACCGCTGCAGTCGACGGTACCGCGGGCCCGGGATCCACCG
GTCGCCACCATGGTGAGCAAGGGCGAGGAGCTGTTCACCGGGGTGGTGCCCATCCTGGTCGAGCTGGACG
GCGACGTAAACGGCCACAAGTTCAGCGTGTCCGGCGAGGGCGAGGGCGATGCCACCTACGGCAAGCTGAC
CCTGAAGTTCATCTGCACCACCGGCAAGCTGCCCGTGCCCTGGCCCACCCTCGTGACCACCCTGACCTGG
GGCGTGCAGTGCTTCAGCCGCTACCCCGACCACATGAAGCAGCACGACTTCTTCAAGTCCGCCATGCCCG
AAGGCTACGTCCAGGAGCGCACCATCTTCTTCAAGGACGACGGCAACTACAAGACCCGCGCCGAGGTGAA
GTTCGAGGGCGACACCCTGGTGAACCGCATCGAGCTGAAGGGCATCGACTTCAAGGAGGACGGCAACATC
CTGGGGCACAAGCTGGAGTACAACTACATCAGCCACAACGTCTATATCACCGCCGACAAGCAGAAGAACG
GCATCAAGGCCAACTTCAAGATCCGCCACAACATCGAGGACGGCAGCGTGCAGCTCGCCGACCACTACCA
GCAGAACACCCCCATCGGCGACGGCCCCGTGCTGCTGCCCGACAACCACTACCTGAGCACCCAGTCCGCC
CTGAGCAAAGACCCCAACGAGAAGCGCGATCACATGGTCCTGCTGGAGTTCGTGACCGCCGCCGGGATCA
CTCTCGGCATGGACGAGCTGTACAAGTAAAGCGGCCGCGACTCTAGATCATAATCAGCCATACCACATTT
GTAGAGGTTTTACTTGCTTTAAAAAACCTCCCACACCTCCCCCTGAACCTGAAACATAAAATGAATGCAA
TTGTTGTTGTTAACTTGTTTATTGCAGCTTATAATGGTTACAAATAAAGCAATAGCATCACAAATTTCAC
AAATAAAGCATTTTTTTCACTGCATTCTAGTTGTGGTTTGTCCAAACTCATCAATGTATCTTAAGGCGTA
AATTGTAAGCGTTAATATTTTGTTAAAATTCGCGTTAAATTTTTGTTAAATCAGCTCATTTTTTAACCAA
TAGGCCGAAATCGGCAAAATCCCTTATAAATCAAAAGAATAGACCGAGATAGGGT
[37 nt withheld, positions 1946-1982]
AAAGAACGTGGACTCCAACGTCAAAGG
[49 nt withheld, positions 2010-2058]
T
[91 nt withheld, positions 2060-2150]
G
[124 nt withheld, positions 2152-2275]
CAGGTGGCACTTTTCGGGGAAATGTGCGCGGAACCCCTATTTGTTTATTTTTCTAAATACATTCAAATAT
GTATCCGCTCATGAGACAATAACCCTGATAAATGCTTCAATAATATTGAAAAAGGAAGAGTCCTGAGGCG
GAAAGAACCAGCTGTGGAATGTGTGTCAGTTAGGGTGTGGAAAGTCCCCAGGCTCCCCAGCAGGCAGAAG
TATGCAAAGCATGCATCTCAATTAGTCAGCAACCAGGTGTGGAAAGTCCCCAGGCTCCCCAGCAGGCAGA
AGTATGCAAAGCATGCATCTCAATTAGTCAGCAACCATAGTCCCGCCCCTAACTCCGCCCATCCCGCCCC
TAACTCCGCCCAGTTCCGCCCATTCTCCGCCCCATGGCTGACTAATTTTTTTTATTTATGCAGAGGCCGA
GGCCGCCTCGGCCTCTGAGCTATTCCAGAAGTAGTGAGGAGGCTTTTTTGGAGGCCTAGGCTTTTGCAAA
GATCGATCAAGAGACAGGATGAGGATCGTTTCGCATGATTGAACAAGATGGATTGCACGCAGGTTCTCCG
GCCGCTTGGGTGGAGAGGCTATTCGGCTATGACTGGGCACAACAGACAATCGGCTGCTCTGATGCCGCCG
TGTTCCGGCTGTCAGCGCAGGGGCGCCCGGTTCTTTTTGTCAAGACCGACCTGTCCGGTGCCCTGAATGA
ACTGCAAGACGAGGCAGCGCGGCTATCGTGGCTGGCCACGACGGGCGTTCCTTGCGCAGCTGTGCTCGAC
GTTGTCACTGAAGCGGGAAGGGACTGGCTGCTATTGGGCGAAGTGCCGGGGCAGGATCTCCTGTCATCTC
ACCTTGCTCCTGCCGAGAAAGTATCCATCATGGCTGATGCAATGCGGCGGCTGCATACGCTTGATCCGGC
TACCTGCCCATTCGACCACCAAGCGAAACATCGCATCGAGCGAGCACGTACTCGGATGGAAGCCGGTCTT
GTCGATCAGGATGATCTGGACGAAGAGCATCAGGGGCTCGCGCCAGCCGAACTGTTCGCCAGGCTCAAGG
CGAGCATGCCCGACGGCGAGGATCTCGTCGTGACCCATGGCGATGCCTGCTTGCCGAATATCATGGTGGA
AAATGGCCGCTTTTCTGGATTCATCGACTGTGGCCGGCTGGGTGTGGCGGACCGCTATCAGGACATAGCG
TTGGCTACCCGTGATATTGCTGAAGAGCTTGGCGGCGAATGGGCTGACCGCTTCCTCGTGCTTTACGGTA
TCGCCGCTCCCGATTCGCAGCGCATCGCCTTCTATCGCCTTCTTGACGAGTTCTTCTGAGCGGGACTCTG
GGGTTCGAAATGACCGACCAAGCGACGCCCAACCTGCCATCACGAGATTTCGATTCCACCGCCGCCTTCT
ATGAAAGGTTGGGCTTCGGAATCGTTTTCCGGGACGCCGGCTGGATGATCCTCCAGCGCGGGGATCTCAT
GCTGGAGTTCTTCGCCCACCCTAGGGGGAGGCTAACTGAAACACGGAAGGAGACAATACCGGAAGGAACC
CGCGCTATGACGGCAATAAAAAGACAGAATAAAACGCACGGTGTTGGGTCGTTTGTTCATAAACGCGGGG
TTCGGTCCCAGGGCTGGCACTCTGTCGATACCCCACCGAGACCCCATTGGGGCCAATACGCCCGCGTTTC
TTCCTTTTCCCCACCCCACCCCCCAAGTTCGGGTGAAGGCCCAGGGCTCGCAGCCAACGTCGGGGCGGCA
GGCCCTGCCATAGCCTCAGGTTACTCATATATACTTTAGATTGATTTAAAACTTCATTTTTAATTTAAAA
GGATCTAGGTGAAGATCCTTTTTGATAATCTCATGACCAAAATCCCTTAACGTGAGTTTTCGTTCCACTG
AGCGTCAGACCCCGTAGAAAAGATCAAAGGATCTTCTTGAGATCCTTTTTTTCTGCGCGTAATCTGCTGC
TTGCAAACAAAAAAACCACCGCTACCAGCGGTGGTTTGTTTGCCGGATCAAGAGCTACCAACTCTTTTTC
CGAAGGTAACTGGCTTCAGCAGAGCGCAGATACCAAATACTGTCCTTCTAGTGTAGCCGTAGTTAGGCCA
CCACTTCAAGAACTCTGTAGCACCGCCTACATACCTCGCTCTGCTAATCCTGTTACCAGTGGCTGCTGCC
AGTGGCGATAAGTCGTGTCTTACCGGGTTGGACTCAAGACGATAGTTACCGGATAAGGCGCAGCGGTCGG
GCTGAACGGGGGGTTCGTGCACACAGCCCAGCTTGGAGCGAACGACCTACACCGAACTGAGATACCTACA
GCGTGAGCTATGAGAAAGCGCCACGCTTCCCGAAGGGAGAAAGGCGGACAGGTATCCGGTAAGCGGCAGG
GTCGGAACAGGAGAGCGCACGAGGGAGCTTCCAGGGGGAAACGCCTGGTATCTTTATAGTCCTGTCGGGT
TTCGCCACCTCTGACTTGAGCGTCGATTTTTGTGATGCTCGTCAGGGGGGCGGAGCCTATGGAAAAACGC
CAGCAACGCGGCCTTTTTACGGTTCCTGGCCTTTTGCTGGCCTTTTGCTCACATGTTCTTTCCTGCGTTA
TCCCCTGATTCTGTGGATAACCGTATTACCGCCATGCAT
Features (pLannotate 1.2.2; 16 found; start..end, strand, type, name):
     61..364     +  enhancer       CMV enhancer: human cytomegalovirus immediate early enhancer
    365..568     +  promoter       CMV promoter: human cytomegalovirus (CMV) immediate early promoter
    591..621     +  misc_feature   MCS (fragment): multiple cloning site
    628..810     +  CDS            B4GALT1 (fragment): B4GT1_HUMAN - Also known as GGTB2. Experimental evidence at protein level: Swiss-Prot protein existence level 1. [Processed beta-1,4-galactosyltransferase 1]: The cell surface form functions as a recognition molecule during a variety of cell to cell and cell to matrix interactions, as those occurring during development and egg fertilization, by binding to specific oligosaccharide ligands on opposing cells or in the extracellular matrix. From Homo sapiens (Human).
    805..836     +  misc_feature   MCS (fragment): multiple cloning site
    850..1569    +  CDS            ECFP: enhanced CFP mammalian codon-optimized
   1586..1669    +  CDS            large T antigen (fragment): large T antigen from SV40 (simian virus 40)
   1692..1813    +  polyA_signal   SV40 poly(A) signal: SV40 polyadenylation signal
   1847..2275    -  rep_origin     f1 ori (sequence partly withheld): f1 bacteriophage origin of replication; arrow indicates direction of (+) strand synthesis
   2302..2406    +  promoter       AmpR promoter: bla
   2408..2765    +  promoter       SV40 promoter: SV40 enhancer and early promoter
   2800..3594    +  CDS            NeoR/KanR: aminoglycoside phosphotransferase from Tn5; aph(3')-II (or nptII); confers resistance to neomycin, kanamycin, and G418 (Geneticin®)
   3615..3767    +  CDS            ble (fragment): BLE_KLEPN - Experimental evidence at protein level: Swiss-Prot protein existence level 1. Binding protein with a strong affinity to the bleomycin family of antibiotics. Binds to CL990; an antimitotic-antibiotic compound. From Klebsiella pneumoniae.
   3826..3873    +  polyA_signal   HSV TK poly(A) signal: herpes simplex virus thymidine kinase polyadenylation signal (Cole and Stacy, 1985)
   3964..3980    -  polyA_signal   bGH poly(A) signal (fragment): bovine growth hormone polyadenylation signal
   4202..4790    +  rep_origin     ori: high-copy-number ColE1/pMB1/pBR322/pUC origin of replication
