[The description below was written by a language model from this plasmid's Addgene catalogue record and pLannotate feature annotations shown in this document.]
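Description:
ECFP-GalT is a mammalian expression plasmid built on the Clontech pECFP-N1 backbone that encodes a cyan fluorescent Golgi marker. The insert, cloned between XhoI and BamHI sites of the multiple cloning site, is a roughly 180 bp fragment encoding amino acids 1-60 of human galactosyltransferase. The catalogue links this insert to the Entrez symbol GALT, but the feature annotation identifies the fragment as beta-1,4-galactosyltransferase 1 (B4GALT1), the Golgi-resident enzyme. This N-terminal segment is fused in frame upstream of ECFP, so the fluorescent protein sits at the C-terminus of the fusion. The depositor notes that the ECFP carries K27R and N165H substitutions. Expression is driven by the human cytomegalovirus immediate early enhancer and promoter and terminated by the SV40 polyadenylation signal.

The plasmid replicates in E. coli from a high-copy ColE1/pUC-type origin and also carries an f1 origin for single-stranded DNA production. A single Tn5 aminoglycoside phosphotransferase gene serves both hosts. A bacterial bla-type promoter drives it to give kanamycin resistance in bacteria, while the SV40 enhancer/early promoter, followed by the HSV TK polyadenylation signal, drives it to allow G418 selection of stable mammalian transfectants. The short large T antigen, ble and bGH poly(A) fragments in the annotation appear to be partial matches to backbone sequence rather than functional elements.

The associated publication concerns the diffusional mobility of Golgi proteins in living cells, so the construct is suited to live-cell imaging of Golgi membranes. According to the depositor, the original work used other vectors, and subcloning into the present parent vector was described in a later paper.
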