Addgene plasmid #11937: ECFP-GalT
Depositing lab: Jennifer Lippincott-Schwartz. Publication: Diffusional mobility of Golgi proteins in membranes of living cells. Cole NB, Smith CL, Sciaky N, Terasaki M, Edidin M, Lippincott-Schwartz J. Science. 1996 Aug 9. 273(5276):797-801. 10.1126/science.273.5276.797 PubMed 8670420.
Backbone
  Vector backbone: pECFP-N1
  Backbone manufacturer: Clontech
  Backbone size w/o insert (bp): 4733
  Vector type: Mammalian Expression
  Selectable markers: Neomycin (select with G418)
Growth in bacteria
  Bacterial resistance: Kanamycin, 50 μg/mL
  Growth temperature: 37°C
  Growth strain: DH5alpha
  Copy number: Unknown
Gene/Insert
  Gene/Insert name: GalT
  Species: H. sapiens (human)
  Insert size (bp): 180
  Mutation: Amino acids 1-60 of the human galactosyltransferase. ECFP has K27R and N165H mutation.
  Entrez Gene: GALT
  Cloning method: Restriction Enzyme; 5′ cloning site XhoI (not destroyed); 3′ cloning site BamHI (not destroyed)
  Sequencing primers: 5′ CMV Forward; 3′ EGFP-N
Terms and licenses: Academic/Nonprofit Terms; Industry Terms: Not Available to Industry
Depositor comments: This construct contains amino acids 1-60 of the human galactosyltransferase. The original article describes cloning into pcDNA1 or pCDLSRa. A subsequent paper Zaal et. al. Cell 99:589-601 (1999) describes subcloning into the parent vector used here. Addgene Note: Please see the Addgene sequencing result to view the fluorophore sequence.
How to cite: ECFP-GalT was a gift from Jennifer Lippincott-Schwartz (Addgene plasmid # 11937 ; http://n2t.net/addgene:11937 ; RRID:Addgene_11937)
