>Addgene plasmid #11937 | ECFP-GalT | addgene partial sequence | sequence record 18527 | CMV-F 5'-CGCAAATGGGCGGTAGGCGTG-3'
CCGTCAGATCCGCTAGCGCTACCGGACTCAGATCTCGAGCTCGCCACCATGAGGCTTCGGGAGCCGCTCC
TGAGCGGCAGCGCCGCGATGCCAGGCGCGTCCCTACAGCGGGCCTGCCGCCTGCTCGTGGCCGTCTGCGC
TCTGCACCTTGGCGTCACCCTCGTTTACTACCTGGCTGGCCGCGACCTGAGCCGCCTGCCCCAACTGGTC
GGAGTCTCCACACCGCTGCAGTCGACGGTACCGCGGGCCCGGGATCCACCGGTCGCCACCATGGTGAGCA
AGGGCGAGGAGCTGTTCACCGGGGTGGTGCCCATCCTGGTCGAGCTGGACGGCGACGTAAACGGCCACAG
GTTCAGCGTGTCCGGCGAGGGCGAGGGCGATGCCACCTACGGCAAGCTGACCCTGAAGTTCATCTGCACC
ACCGGCAAGCTGCCCGTGCCCTGGCCCACCCTCGTGACCACCCTGACCTGGGGCGTGCAGTGCTTCAGCC
GCTACCCCGACCACATGAAGCAGCACGACTTCTTCAAGTCCGCCATGCCCGAAGGCTACGTCCAGGAGCG
TACCATCTTCTTCAAGGACGACGGCAACTACAAGACCCGCGCCGAGGTGAAGTTCGAGGGCGACACCCTG
GTGAACCGCATCGAGCTGAAGGGCATCGACTTCAAGGAGGACGGCAACATCCTGGGGCACAAGCTGGAGT
ACAACTACATCAGCCACAACGTCTATATCACCGCCGACAAGCAGAAGAACGGCATCAAGGCCCACTTCAA
GATCCGCCACAACATCGAGGACGGCAGCGTGCAGCTCGCCGACCACTACCAGCAGAACACCCCCATCGGC
GACGGCCCCGTGCTGCTGCCCGACAACCACTACCTGAGCACCAGTCCGCCCTGAGCAAAGACCCCA
